>Addgene plasmid #170421 | pBEL1872 | addgene full sequence | sequence record 334354 | Addgene NGS Result
CGTTTCGGTGATGACGGTGAAAACCTCTGACACATGCAGCTCCCGGAGACGGTCACAGCTTGTCTGTAAG
CGGATGCCGGGAGCAGACAAGCCCGTCAGGGCGCGTCAGCGGGTGTTGGCGGGTGTCGGGGCGCAGCCAT
GACCCAGTCACGTAGCGATAGCGGAGTGTATACTGGCTTAACTATGCGGCATCAGAGCAGATTGTACTGA
GAGTGCACCATTGCGGTGTGAAATACCGCACAGATGCGTAAGGAGAAAATACCGCATCAGGCGCTCTTCC
GCTTCCTCGCTCACTGACTCGCTGCGCTCGGTCGTTCGGCTGCGGCGAGCGGTATCAGCTCACTCAAAGG
CGGTAATACGGTTATCCACAGAATCAGGGGATAACGCAGGAAAGAACATGTGAGCAAAAGGCCAGCAAAA
GGCCAGGAACCGTAAAAAGGCCGCGTTGCTGGCGTTTTTCCATAGGCTCCGCCCCCCTGACGAGCATCAC
AAAAATCGACGCTCAAGTCAGAGGTGGCGAAACCCGACAGGACTATAAAGATACCAGGCGTTTCCCCCTG
GAAGCTCCCTCGTGCGCTCTCCTGTTCCGACCCTGCCGCTTACCGGATACCTGTCCGCCTTTCTCCCTTC
GGGAAGCGTGGCGCTTTCTCATAGCTCACGCTGTAGGTATCTCAGTTCGGTGTAGGTCGTTCGCTCCAAG
CTGGGCTGTGTGCACGAACCCCCCGTTCAGCCCGACCGCTGCGCCTTATCCGGTAACTATCGTCTTGAGT
CCAACCCGGTAAGACACGACTTATCGCCACTGGCAGCAGCCACTGGTAACAGGATTAGCAGAGCGAGGTA
TGTAGGCGGTGCTACAGAGTTCTTGAAGTGGTGGCCTAACTACGGCTACACTAGAAGGACAGTATTTGGT
ATCTGCGCTCTGCTGAAGCCAGTTACCTTCGGAAAAAGAGTTGGTAGCTCTTGATCCGGCAAACAAACCA
CCGCTGGTAGCGGTGGTTTTTTTGTTTGCAAGCAGCAGATTACGCGCAGAAAAAAAGGATCTCAAGAAGA
TCCTTTGATCTTTTCTACGGGGTCTGACGCTCAGTGGAACGAAAACTCACGTTAAGGGATTTTGGTCATG
AGATTATCAAAAAGGATCTTCACCTAGATCCTTTTAAATTAAAAATGAAGTTTTAAATCAATCTAAAGTA
TATATGAGTAAACTTGGTCTGACAGTTACCAATGCTTAATCAGTGAGGCACCTATCTCAGCGATCTGTCT
ATTTCGTTCATCCATAGTTGCCTGACTCCCCGTCGTGTAGATAACTACGATACGGGAGGGCTTACCATCT
GGCCCCAGTGCTGCAATGATACCGCGAGACCCACGCTCACCGGCTCCAGATTTATCAGCAATAAACCAGC
CAGCCGGAAGGGCCGAGCGCAGAAGTGGTCCTGCAACTTTATCCGCCTCCATCCAGTCTATTAATTGTTG
CCGGGAAGCTAGAGTAAGTAGTTCGCCAGTTAATAGTTTGCGCAACGTTGTTGCCATTGCTGCAGGCATC
GTGGTGTCACGCTCGTCGTTTGGTATGGCTTCATTCAGCTCCGGTTCCCAACGATCAAGGCGAGTTACAT
GATCCCCCATGTTGTGCAAAAAAGCGGTTAGCTCCTTCGGTCCTCCGATCGTTGTCAGAAGTAAGTTGGC
CGCAGTGTTATCACTCATGGTTATGGCAGCACTGCATAATTCTCTTACTGTCATGCCATCCGTAAGATGC
TTTTCTGTGACTGGTGAGTACTCAACCAAGTCATTCTGAGAATAGTGTATGCGGCGACCGAGTTGCTCTT
GCCCGGCGTCAACACGGGATAATACCGCGCCACATAGCAGAACTTTAAAAGTGCTCATCATTGGAAAACG
TTCTTCGGGGCGAAAACTCTCAAGGATCTTACCGCTGTTGAGATCCAGTTCGATGTAACCCACTCGTGCA
CCCAACTGATCTTCAGCATCTTTTACTTTCACCAGCGTTTCTGGGTGAGCAAAAACAGGAAGGCAAAATG
CCGCAAAAAAGGGAATAAGGGCGACACGGAAATGTTGAATACTCATACTCTTCCTTTTTCAATATTATTG
AAGCATTTATCAGGGTTATTGTCTCATGAGCGGATACATATTTGAATGTATTTAGAAAAATAAACAAATA
GGGGTTCCGCGCACATTTCCCCGAAAAGTGCCACCTGACGTCTAAGAAACCATTATTATCATGACATTAA
CCTATAAAAATAGGCGTATCACGAGGCCCTTTCGTCTTCAAGAATTATCCGGATATAGTTCCTCCTTTCA
GCAAAAAACCCCTCAAGACCCGTTTAGAGGCCCCAAGGGGTTATGCTAGTTATTGCTCAGCGGTGGCAGC
AGCCAACTCAGCTTCCTTTCGGGCTTTGTTAGCAGCCGGATCTGCTCGAGGTGGGCATTATTTGGGAAGC
GCAGTTCCCCATTCACGCCACTCTTTCGGTTCACTTTCCTGCAACAGGAAGTGTTTGCCTTCCTGGGCTT
TCGGTGCCAGTGGCGTACCCGGAGGCGTGGCGAAGGCGATGCCGCCACGGATAAACTGGTTATTGGTGCC
GGTTTTCACTACGCCGCCCGTCAGACCAAAGTCCAGACTGTAACCCGATGCCAACCAGAAGACGGAATTG
TTACGCACCAGGTGTTGATAGCGTTTACTGATGCGCATCGCAATCATCACGCGATCTGACAATGTCCCCA
GCGTCATTCCTGTAACCGTACCGACTTCCAGACCACGGAACAGCACAGGCGTACCGATGCCTAACGAACC
GGCTTCCGGCGCTTCAACAATAATGCTTAAGCCATCCAGGTAACGCGAATCAGTAATGGTGGCCTCTTGT
AATTCAAAGTCGCGGCGAGGATTGCCCCGGCCTGGTTCGACGTTGATATACGGCTGGAGGATAGTATCAA
GATGCTCAACGCCAGCTGCCGAAATTTGCGGTGTGACCACTGAGAAGCGCGTACCACCGCGAGCAAAGGT
CTGGACATATTCCGGGTAAAGTACCGCCTTTGCCTGTACTTCATTGCGTGCGGTAATCAGATCCAGCGTC
TGGATTTGCCCGATGTCAATACCGAGATAGCGAATTGGCATCCCGACCGCCAGTTTTCCGGCATCGAAAG
CGTGAAGCGTAATCTGCCCGCCAACCGCACGGGCCGCTGTTTCGGAAGCATACAGAATACGCTTATCGCC
TTTACGCTGACTGGCGCTGGCACCGCTGAGGTTGTCGAAGCTAATGGCTCCCTTTAGAGCTCTGGAGAGC
GGGGATGCCTGTACGGTCAGACCACTACCATTCAGCTGAACTTTCGCCCCGCCTTCTGCCCAGAACACGC
TATTGCTGGTCAGAAGGTTGCGATACTCCGGCTTAATATGCAGATCGATGTCAAACGCGTTAGCTCGCGG
ACGCACGGTAATCACTTCACCAACTTCAAATTTACGGTACAGCACTACCGATCCTGCCTGCACATCCGGC
AGCGTCTCTGCACTCAAACTCACGGTTGTGGTGGGTAAATCGCTAAGGCTGTTCTCCAGCGCTTTTTCCA
AATTGGCATACAGTGGATAGCTGGCTTTCATCTCACCTTTATCGCCCGGCAGAATACGGATCCCGCCATT
GATCCATTCTGAGGCGCTGGCACCGAGAAACTCAACGCCATCCAGCCCCACCTTCACATCGACACGGCTG
TTGACGACAAATTTGCTATCGCCTTTTACCAGTTCGCGATGCTGAGGCTCGATGGCGACGGTAAAGGTGA
CGCCTTTGCTGGTGAGTTTACGATCGATAACCTGGCCTACCTGCACGCCGTGAAGAATGAGCGGCTGACC
CGCATCAATACCGTAACTTTCCGGCGCGGTCAGGGTCAGCGTCAGAACATCAGGTTCATGCAGCAGTGCT
TTTTCGCCTGGCACAACAACGAATTCTTTGCGTGGCTCGCCATCGCCGGGCACCAGCTCGAAGGTTTTGC
CGGTCAGCAGGGCGCTGAGATTAGCATCGCTAAGGGATAATTTCGGGTTGCGTAATTCGATGCGGGTATT
TTCACGAAGCAGGGTAACGACGCTGGGATCAACGGTCATTTCCCCTGTGACTTTACCACCAGGATTTAAA
TCCAGTTTAGTCAGCTGTCCGACTTCCAGCCCCTGATACATTAACGGCGTCGAGTCGGCGGTTAATCCGG
CCCCACTCGGCAGTTCCAGTTTTATTATTACGCCACGCTGGCTGTGGGCCAGATCTTCATACAGACCAAA
GGTATCTTCCGCCTCGGCAGGTTTCGACTCTTCTGGTGAATCGAAGGCAATCGCACCGTTAACCAGTGCC
GCCAAGCTTTCCAGTTTCACCTTCGCGCCACTGATACTGACGTTGGCATCAACGCCGGAAACGTTCCAGA
AACGGCTACCTTTTTTCACCAGATCGGTAAAACGCCGCTCGATCAGGACATCAATCACCACGCCTTGCTT
GTTGGGATTGATGGCATAGTCGTAGACTTTTCCCACCGGGATCTTGCGGAAATAGACCAATGAACCGCTG
TTCAGCGAACCGAGATCGGGGGCTTGCAGGTGGATCATCAGATCGCCATTGTCCAGCCGATATTTCGGTT
GGGTATCGAGTGCGACAAAGTGATCCTGCTCTTTACCTTTCCCGGGCATCATGCCGATATAGTTCCCACC
GACGAGGGCGTCCAGCCCGGAGACACCTGCCAACGATGCTTTTGGCGTCACCAGCCAGAACTGAGTCTCT
TCGCGCAGCGCATCTTTCATATCGGACTTGATGCTGACCTTGACTTCAATCTTACGAAGATCGTCGCTGA
GGCTGATGTCCTGCACTGTTCCGACTTCAACGCCCTGATAACGAACAGGCGTACGGCCTGGAACAATACC
ATCCGCCGACATAAAGTCGATGGTGACGGTATTACCCCGGTCCTGATAACTGTCCCAAATCAGCCAACTG
GCAATCATTAGCGCGATGAACGGCAGCAGCCAGAAAGGTGAGATACGGCGTTTATTTTTAATCTGCGCTT
CAGTCGTCGAAGCGGGCGTTTCCTGACTCATGTGCATCCCAAAGTAAGCGGCTGTCCAGCCATTCCACAG
CAAGAATAGTCAAAATTACCGCTGCGCCGAAATAAAACGCAGCCGGTCCCATAGTAAAAGCGAGGATCTG
ATCGCGATTAATCAGCGACATGGTTAAAGATATGACAAACAGGTCGAGCATCGACCAGCGACCAATCCAG
GTCACCATCCGCAGTAACAGAATGCGTGTGCGTAAACCTTGCTGGCATTTAAAATGAATGCTCAACAGTA
AAGTGAACATGACGATCACTTTAGTAAACGGGACCAGAATACTGGCGATAAACACGATTCCTGCAACCGC
AATGTTGCTACTTGCCAGCGACATAATTCCGGAAAGAATTGTATCTTCCTGCCGTCCTCCGTTCAGATAA
ATGATAGAAATAGGCAACAGGTTGGCAGGTAACAATAAAACGATTGACGCTAACAGCGCCGCCCAGCATT
TTTGCAGACTATGACGGCGACGCAGGCGTAGCGGGATATGGCAACGCGGGCAGCGACCACGCTGATCTGG
ATAGCCGGTAAAATGGCACCCTAGGCAGACACGAAGTTTCTCGTCCCTACGCGTAGCGGGGCGCTGCGGA
TAAAATCGCTCCCACAGTTCTTCGACATTAAGATGTGACAACGTCACCGTCGTTAAAATCACCAACGCCA
CAAAAGAGAACAAGCCGACACCAGCCTGGATATGGGCATAATCCTGTACCTTTATAGAAGCAACGCCAAT
GCCGACCAGGTAGATATCGAGCATTACCCACTCTTTAAGTCGCTCAAGCATCAGCAGTACCGGACGTAAA
TTCATTCCCAGTCGGTTACCAAACCATAAATAAGCTATGGAGGTCACCAGAATGAGCGGGGCACCAATAA
CGCAGAAAAAGACCATCGACCCCGTTATCGCATCGCCCTGTTTGGTCATTTGCCAGATGCCTTGCATAAC
GTTGGCGTCAATACGAATGCCTAACAGCCAGATATGCAACAGCGGTTCGCCCCAGGCAAACGGCATAAGC
AACAGCATGGTGAAGGCCATTGCCGCCAGGCGCGTTAGCGACCAGTCGCGCCCGTCACGAATTTTTGCCT
GACAGCGCGGACAATAGGCACTTTGATGAGAATTTATCTCGGGCAGGCTAAACAGCATGTCACATTGCGG
GCAACGTTGGTAATCACCACGCGGCAGTTCCTCGCCGATTGCCCTCACTGTTATCTTTTTTGTCGGCGTA
ATTTGTGGTGTGTTAAGAGCCATATGTATATCTCCTTCTTAAAGTTAAACAAAATTATTTCTAGAGGGAA
ACCGTTGTGGTCTCCCTATAGTGAGTCGTATTAATTTCGCGGGATCGAGATCTCGGGCAGCGTTGGGTCC
TGGCCACGGGTGCGCATGATCGTGCTCCTGTCGTTGAGGACCCGGCTAGGCTGGCGGGGTTGCCTTACTG
GTTAGCAGAATGAATCACCGATACGCGAGCGAACGTGAAGCGACTGCTGCTGCAAAACGTCTGCGACCTG
AGCAACAACATGAATGGTCTTCGGTTTCCGTGTTTCGTAAAGTCTGGAAACGCGGAAGTCAGCGCCCTGC
ACCATTATGTTCCGGATCTGCATCGCAGGATGCTGCTGGCTACCCTGTGGAACACCTACATCTGTATTAA
CGAAGCGCTGGCATTGACCCTGAGTGATTTTTCTCTGGTCCCGCCGCATCCATACCGCCAGTTGTTTACC
CTCACAACGTTCCAGTAACCGGGCATGTTCATCATCAGTAACCCGTATCGTGAGCATCCTCTCTCGTTTC
ATCGGTATCATTACCCCCATGAACAGAAATCCCCCTTACACGGAGGCATCAGTGACCAAACAGGAAAAAA
CCGCCCTTAACATGGCCCGCTTTATCAGAAGCCAGACATTAACGCTTCTGGAGAAACTCAACGAGCTGGA
CGCGGATGAACAGGCAGACATCTGTGAATCGCTTCACGACCACGCTGATGAGCTTTACCGCAGCTGCCTC
GCG
Features (pLannotate 1.2.2; 12 found; start..end, strand, type, name):
    132..271     +  misc_feature   bom: basis of mobility region from pBR322
    457..1045    -  rep_origin     ori: high-copy-number ColE1/pMB1/pBR322/pUC origin of replication
   1216..2076    -  CDS            AmpR: β-lactamase; bla; confers resistance to ampicillin, carbenicillin, and related antibiotics
   2077..2181    -  promoter       AmpR promoter: bla
   2312..2359    -  terminator     T7 terminator: transcription terminator for bacteriophage T7 RNA polymerase
   2367..2416    -  CDS            SET1 (fragment): solubility-enhancement tag derived from T7 phage gene 10B
   2441..5071    -  CDS            yebT: YEBT_ECOLI - Experimental evidence at protein level: Swiss-Prot protein existence level 1. Component of a transport pathway that contributes to membrane integrity (PubMed:27795327). May directly span the intermembrane space, facilitating the transport of substrates across the periplasm (Probable). From Escherichia coli (strain K12).
   5043..6323    -  CDS            yebS: YEBS_ECOLI - Experimental evidence at protein level: Swiss-Prot protein existence level 1. Component of a transport pathway that contributes to membrane integrity. From Escherichia coli (strain K12).
   6331..6353    -  RBS            RBS: efficient ribosome binding site from bacteriophage T7 gene 10 (Olins and Rangwala, 1989)
   6385..6403    -  promoter       T7 promoter: promoter for bacteriophage T7 RNA polymerase
   6515..6895    -  CDS            YPB1_ECOLX: Protein predicted: Swiss-Prot protein existence level 4. From Escherichia coli.
   6912..30      +  CDS            rop (across the origin): Rop protein, which maintains plasmids at low copy number; rop
