[The description below was written by a language model from this plasmid's Addgene catalogue record and pLannotate feature annotations shown in this document.]
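Description:
pBEL1872 is a bacterial expression plasmid built on the Novagen pET17b backbone and carrying the Escherichia coli letAB operon (formerly yebST) with a point mutation, F830N, in LetB. It is propagated in E. coli through a ColE1/pMB1-type origin and selected with ampicillin via the β-lactamase gene and its native bla promoter. The catalogue lists it as high copy, although the feature table also annotates the pBR322 bom (basis of mobility) region and a rop gene, an element that normally moderates plasmid copy number. A short predicted E. coli open reading frame next to rop appears to be a backbone remnant rather than part of the payload.

The insert sits between a T7 promoter with the efficient phage T7 gene 10 ribosome binding site and a T7 terminator. The two genes are arranged as in the native operon: letA (yebS) comes first, and its annotated coding region overlaps the start of letB (yebT) by a few dozen bases, so both proteins are produced from a single transcript. A small fragment annotated as a T7 gene 10-derived solubility tag lies between letB and the terminator. This is most likely residual vector sequence, and the record does not describe any tag on the proteins. LetA and LetB are components of a transport pathway that contributes to membrane integrity, and LetB is thought to span the periplasm to move substrates between the membranes.

According to the stated purpose, the plasmid is used for genetic complementation, supplying LetAB with the LetB F830N substitution to test whether this variant still supports function. The associated study concerns the role of Ring6 of LetB. The record does not specify the host strain used for these assays.
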