Addgene plasmid #170421: pBEL1872
Purpose: Genetic complementation plasmid of LetAB with LetB mutant F830N
Depositing lab: Gira Bhabha & Damian Ekiert. Depositing organization: NYU Grossman School of Medicine. Publication: Role of Ring6 in the Function of the E. coli MCE Protein LetB. Vieni C, Coudray N, Isom GL, Bhabha G, Ekiert DC. J Mol Biol. 2022 Jan 22;434(7):167463. doi: 10.1016/j.jmb.2022.167463. PubMed 35077766.
Backbone
  Vector backbone: pET17b
  Backbone manufacturer: Novagen
  Backbone size w/o insert (bp): 3174
  Vector type: Bacterial Expression
Growth in bacteria
  Bacterial resistance: Ampicillin, 100 μg/mL
  Growth temperature: 37°C
  Growth strain: DH5alpha
  Copy number: High Copy
Gene/Insert
  Gene/Insert name: LetAB (alt name: yebST)
  Species: E. coli
  Mutation: LetA-LetB(F830N)
  Entrez Gene: letB (a.k.a. b1834, ECK1833, yebT); letA (a.k.a. b1833, ECK1832, yebS)
Terms and licenses: Academic/Nonprofit Terms; Industry Terms: Not Available to Industry
How to cite: pBEL1872 was a gift from Gira Bhabha & Damian Ekiert (Addgene plasmid # 170421 ; http://n2t.net/addgene:170421 ; RRID:Addgene_170421)
